>Addgene plasmid #228236 | pHPHS853 | addgene full sequence | sequence record 455143 | Addgene NGS Result
GCGGCCGCGAGCTCACGGGGACAGCCCCCCCCCAAAGCCCCCAGGGATGTAATTACGTCCCTCCCCCGCT
AGGGGGCAGCAGCGAGCCGCCCGGGGCTCCGCTCCGGTCCGGCGCTCCCCCCGCATCCCCGAGCCGGCAG
CGTGCGGGGACAGCCCGGGCACGGGGAAGGTGGCACGGGATCGCTTTCCTCTGAACGCTTCTCGCTGCTC
TTTGAGCCTGCAGACACCTGGGGGGATACGGGGAAAAAGCTTTAGGCTGAAAGAGAGATTTAGAATGACA
GAATCATAGAACGGCCTGGGTTGCAAAGGAGCACAGTGCTCATCCAGATCCAACCCCCTGCTATGTGCAG
GGTCATCAACCAGCAGCCCAGGCTGCCCAGAGCCACATCCAGCCTGGCCTTGAATGCCTGCAGGGATGGG
GCATCCACAGCCTCCTTGGGCAACCTGTTCAGTGCGTCACCACCCTCTGGGGGAAAAACTGCCTCCTCAT
ATCCAACCCAAACCTCCCCTGTCTCAGTGTAAAGCCATTCCCCCTTGTCCTATCAAGGGGGAGTTTGCTG
TGACATTGTTGGTCTGGGGTGACACATGTTTGCCAATTCAGTGCATCACGGAGAGGCAGATCTTGGGGAT
AAGGAAGTGCAGGACAGCATGGACGTGGGACATGCAGGTGTTGAGGGCTCTGGGACACTCTCCAAGTCAC
AGCGTTCAGAACAGCCTTAAGGATAAGAAGATAGGATAGAAGGACAAAGAGCAAGTTAAAACCCAGCATG
GAGAGGAGCACAAAAAGGCCACAGACACTGCTGGTCCCTGTGTCTGAGCCTGCATGTTTGATGGTGTCTG
GATGCAAGCAGAAGGGGTGGAAGAGCTTGCCTGGAGAGATACAGCTGGGTCAGTAGGACTGGGACAGGCA
GCTGGAGAATTGCCATGTAGATGTTCATACAATCGTCAAATCATGAAGGCTGGAAAAGCCCTCCAAGATC
CCCAAGACCAACCCCAACCCACCCACCGTGCCCACTGGCCATGTCCCTCAGTGCCACATCCCCACAGTTC
TTCATCACCTCCAGGGACGGTGACCCCCCCACCTCCGTGGGCAGCTGTGCCACTGCAGCACCGCTCTTTG
GAGAAGGTAAATCTTGCTAAATCCAGCCCGACCCTCCCCTGGCACAACGTAAGGCCATTATCTCTCATCC
AACTCCAGGACGGAGTCAGTGAGAATATTGGCGCGCCGATATCCGATGAGGCCCTTTCGTCTTCACTCGA
GTTTACTCCCTATCAGTGATAGAGAACGTATGAAGAGTTTACTCCCTATCAGTGATAGAGAACGTATGCA
GACTTTACTCCCTATCAGTGATAGAGAACGTATAAGGAGTTTACTCCCTATCAGTGATAGAGAACGTATG
ACCAGTTTACTCCCTATCAGTGATAGAGAACGTATCTACAGTTTACTCCCTATCAGTGATAGAGAACGTA
TATCCAGTTTACTCCCTATCAGTGATAGAGAACGTATGTCGAGGTAGGCGTGTACGGTGGGCGCCTATAA
AAGCAGAGCTCGTTTAGTGAACCGAATTCAGATCGCCTGGAGCAATTCCACAACACTTTTGTCTTATACT
TAAGCTTGGTACCATGGTGAGCAAGGGCGAGGAGCTGTTCACCGGGGTGGTGCCCATCCTGGTCGAGCTG
GACGGCGACGTAAACGGCCACAAGTTCAGCGTGTCCGGCGAGGGCGAGGGCGATGCCACCTACGGCAAGC
TGACCCTGAAGTTCATCTGCACCACCGGCAAGCTGCCCGTGCCCTGGCCCACCCTCGTGACCACCTTCGG
CTACGGCCTGCAGTGCTTCGCCCGCTACCCCGACCACATGAAGCAGCACGACTTCTTCAAGTCCGCCATG
CCCGAAGGCTACGTCCAGGAGCGCACCATCTTCTTCAAGGACGACGGCAACTACAAGACCCGCGCCGAGG
TGAAGTTCGAGGGCGACACCCTGGTGAACCGCATCGAGCTGAAGGGCATCGACTTCAAGGAGGACGGCAA
CATCCTGGGGCACAAGCTGGAGTACAACTACAACAGCCACAACGTCTATATCATGGCCGACAAGCAGAAG
AACGGCATCAAGGTGAACTTCAAGATCCGCCACAACATCGAGGACGGCAGCGTGCAGCTCGCCGACCACT
ACCAGCAGAACACCCCCATCGGCGACGGCCCCGTGCTGCTGCCCGACAACCACTACCTGAGCTACCAGTC
CGCCCTGAGCAAAGACCCCAACGAGAAGCGCGATCACATGGTCCTGCTGGAGTTCGTGACCGCCGCCGGG
ATCACTCTCGGCATGGACGAGCTGTACAAGTACCCATACGATGTTCCGGATTACGCTTAGGCCAATGGAA
AGATCGCCGTGTAAGCGGCCGCCTAGTTGCCAGCCATCTGTTGTTTGCCCCTCCCCCGTGCCTTCCTTGA
CCCTGGAAGGTGCCACTCCCACTGTCCTTTCCTAATAAAATGAGGAAATTGCATCGCATTGTCTGAGTAG
GTGTCATTCTATTCTGGGGGGTGGGGTGGGGCAGGACAGCAAGGGGGAGGATTGGGAAGACAATAGCAGG
CATGCTGGGGATGCGGTGGGCTCTATGGCCGGCTTGTCGACGACGGCGGACTCCGTCGTCAGGATCATCC
GCGCTAGCCACCATGGTGAGCAAGGGCGAGGAGGATAACATGGCCATCATCAAGGAGTTCATGCGCTTCA
AGGTGCACATGGAGGGCTCCGTGAACGGCCACGAGTTCGAGATCGAGGGCGAGGGCGAGGGCCGCCCCTA
CGAGGGCACCCAGACCGCCAAGCTGAAGGTGACCAAGGGTGGCCCCCTGCCCTTCGCCTGGGACATCCTG
TCCCCTCAGTTCATGTACGGCTCCAAGGCCTACGTGAAGCACCCCGCCGACATCCCCGACTACTTGAAGC
TGTCCTTCCCCGAGGGCTTCAAGTGGGAGCGCGTGATGAACTTCGAGGACGGCGGCGTGGTGACCGTGAC
CCAGGACTCCTCCCTGCAGGACGGCGAGTTCATCTACAAGGTGAAGCTGCGCGGCACCAACTTCCCCTCC
GACGGCCCCGTAATGCAGAAGAAGACCATGGGCTGGGAGGCCTCCTCCGAGCGGATGTACCCCGAGGACG
GCGCCCTGAAGGGCGAGATCAAGCAGAGGCTGAAGCTGAAGGACGGCGGCCACTACGACGCTGAGGTCAA
GACCACCTACAAGGCCAAGAAGCCCGTGCAGCTGCCCGGCGCCTACAACGTCAACATCAAGTTGGACATC
ACCTCCCACAACGAGGACTACACCATCGTGGAACAGTACGAACGCGCCGAGGGCCGCCACTCCACCGGCG
GCATGGACGAGCTGTACAAGGAGGGCAGAGGAAGTCTTCTAACATGCGGTGACGTGGAGGAGAATCCCGG
CCCTAGGATGACCGAGTACAAGCCCACGGTGCGCCTCGCCACCCGCGACGACGTCCCCAGGGCCGTACGC
ACCCTCGCCGCCGCGTTCGCCGACTACCCCGCCACGCGCCACACCGTCGATCCGGACCGCCACATCGAGC
GGGTCACCGAGCTGCAAGAACTCTTCCTCACGCGCGTCGGGCTCGACATCGGCAAGGTGTGGGTCGCGGA
CGACGGCGCCGCGGTGGCGGTCTGGACCACGCCGGAGAGCGTCGAAGCGGGGGCGGTGTTCGCCGAGATC
GGCCCGCGCATGGCCGAGTTGAGCGGTTCCCGGCTGGCCGCGCAGCAACAGATGGAAGGCCTCCTGGCGC
CGCACCGGCCCAAGGAGCCCGCGTGGTTCCTGGCCACCGTCGGCGTCAGCCCCGACCACCAGGGCAAGGG
TCTGGGCAGCGCCGTCGTGCTCCCCGGAGTGGAGGCGGCCGAGCGCGCCGGGGTGCCCGCCTTCCTGGAG
ACATCCGCGCCCCGCAACCTCCCCTTCTACGAGCGGCTCGGCTTCACCGTCACCGCCGACGTCGAGGTGC
CCGAAGGACCGCGCACCTGGTGCATGACCCGCAAGCCCGGTGCCTGAGCCAATCCATCAGAGAGATCCTC
GCGGCCGCGGATCCAGACATGATAAGATACATTGATGAGTTTGGACAAACCACAACTAGAATGCAGTGAA
AAAAATGCTTTATTTGTGAAATTTGTGATGCTATTGCTTTATTTGTAACCATTATAAGCTGCAATAAACT
CTAGAGAGTGATTATCAAAAAGGATCTTCACCTAGATCCTTTTAAATTAAAAATGAAGTTTTAAATCAAT
CTAAAGTATATATGAGTAAACTTGGTCTGACAGTTACCAATGCTTAATCAGTGAGGCACCTATCTCAGCG
ATCTGTCTATTTCGTTCATCCATAGTTGCCTGACTCCCCGTCGTGTAGATAACTACGATACGGGAGGGCT
TACCATCTGGCCCCAGTGCTGCAATGATACCGCGGGACCCACGCTCACCGGCTCCAGATTTATCAGCAAT
AAACCAGCCAGCCGGAAGGGCCGAGCGCAGAAGTGGTCCTGCAACTTTATCCGCCTCCATCCAGTCTATT
AATTGTTGCCGGGAAGCTAGAGTAAGTAGTTCGCCAGTTAATAGTTTGCGCAACGTTGTTGCCATTGCTA
CAGGCATCGTGGTGTCACGCTCGTCGTTTGGTATGGCTTCATTCAGCTCCGGTTCCCAACGATCAAGGCG
AGTTACATGATCCCCCATGTTGTGCAAAAAAGCGGTTAGCTCCTTCGGTCCTCCGATCGTTGTCAGAAGT
AAGTTGGCCGCAGTGTTATCACTCATGGTTATGGCAGCACTGCATAATTCTCTTACTGTCATGCCATCCG
TAAGATGCTTTTCTGTGACTGGTGAGTACTCAACCAAGTCATTCTGAGAATAGTGTATGCGGCGACCGAG
TTGCTCTTGCCCGGCGTCAATACGGGATAATACCGCGCCACATAGCAGAACTTTAAAAGTGCTCATCATT
GGAAAACGTTCTTCGGGGCGAAAACTCTCAAGGATCTTACCGCTGTTGAGATCCAGTTCGATGTAACCCA
CTCGTGCACCCAACTGATCTTCAGCATCTTTTACTTTCACCAGCGTTTCTGGGTGAGCAAAAACAGGAAG
GCAAAATGCCGCAAAAAAGGGAATAAGGGCGACACGGAAATGTTGAATACTCATACTCTTCCTTTTTCAA
TATTATTGAAGCATTTATCAGGGTTATTGTCTCATGAGCGGATACATATTTGAATGTATTTAGAAAAATA
AACAAATAGGGGTTCCGCGCACATTTCCCCGAAAAGTGCCACCTGTCATGACCAAAATCCCTTAACGTGA
GTTTTCGTTCCACTGAGCGTCAGACCCCGTAGAAAAGATCAAAGGATCTTCTTGAGATCCTTTTTTTCTG
CGCGTAATCTGCTGCTTGCAAACAAAAAAACCACCGCTACCAGCGGTGGTTTGTTTGCCGGATCAAGAGC
TACCAACTCTTTTTCCGAAGGTAACTGGCTTCAGCAGAGCGCAGATACCAAATACTGTTCTTCTAGTGTA
GCCGTAGTTAGGCCACCACTTCAAGAACTCTGTAGCACCGCCTACATACCTCGCTCTGCTAATCCTGTTA
CCAGTGGCTGCTGCCAGTGGCGATAAGTCGTGTCTTACCGGGTTGGACTCAAGACGATAGTTACCGGATA
AGGCGCAGCGGTCGGGCTGAACGGGGGGTTCGTGCACACAGCCCAGCTTGGAGCGAACGACCTACACCGA
ACTGAGATACCTACAGCGTGAGCTATGAGAAAGCGCCACGCTTCCCGAAGGGAGAAAGGCGGACAGGTAT
CCGGTAAGCGGCAGGGTCGGAACAGGAGAGCGCACGAGGGAGCTTCCAGGGGGAAACGCCTGGTATCTTT
ATAGTCCTGTCGGGTTTCGCCACCTCTGACTTGAGCGTCGATTTTTGTGATGCTCGTCAGGGGGGCGGAG
CCTATGGAAAAACGCCAGCAACGCGGCCTTTTTACGGTTCCTGGCCTTTTGCTGGCCTTTTGCTCACATG
TTCTTTCCTGCGTTATCCCCTGATTCTGTGGATAACCGT
Features (pLannotate 1.2.2; 12 found; start..end, strand, type, name):
    553..681     -  CDS            OR51A4 (fragment): O51A4_HUMAN - Experimental evidence at transcript level: Swiss-Prot protein existence level 2. Odorant receptor. From Homo sapiens (Human).
    707..865     -  CDS            OR51A7 (fragment): O51A7_HUMAN - Experimental evidence at transcript level: Swiss-Prot protein existence level 2. Odorant receptor. From Homo sapiens (Human).
   1259..1611    +  promoter       TRE3GV promoter: 3rd-generation Tet-responsive promoter that can be activated by binding of Tet-On® 3G, optimized for retroviral and lentiviral vectors
   1624..2340    +  CDS            EYFP: EYFP is a basic (constitutively fluorescent) green/yellow fluorescent protein published in 1996, derived from Aequorea victoria. It is reported to be a very rapidly-maturing weak dimer with high acid sensitivity.
   2341..2369    +  CDS            3xHA (fragment): three tandem HA epitope tags
   2403..2618    +  polyA_signal   bGH poly(A) signal: bovine growth hormone polyadenylation signal
   2673..3380    +  CDS            mCherry: mCherry is a basic (constitutively fluorescent) red fluorescent protein published in 2004, derived from Discosoma sp.. It is reported to be a very rapidly-maturing monomer with low acid sensitivity.
   3438..4037    +  CDS            PuroR (fragment): puromycin N-acetyltransferase; pac from Streptomyces; confers resistance to puromycin
   4070..4199    -  polyA_signal   SV40 poly(A) signal: SV40 polyadenylation signal
   4304..5164    -  CDS            AmpR: β-lactamase; bla; confers resistance to ampicillin, carbenicillin, and related antibiotics
   5165..5269    -  promoter       AmpR promoter: bla
   5372..5960    +  rep_origin     ori: high-copy-number ColE1/pMB1/pBR322/pUC origin of replication
