[The description below was written by a language model from this plasmid's Addgene catalogue record and pLannotate feature annotations shown in this document.]
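Description:
pHPHS853 is a 6,059 nt mammalian expression donor plasmid built on the YTK089 backbone. It is designed for site-specific insertion into a genomic landing pad rather than for episomal expression. According to the record it carries a Bxb1 attB site with the GA central dinucleotide, which recombines with a matching Bxb1 attP_GA landing pad when Bxb1 integrase is supplied. The attB site itself is not annotated in the generated feature table. In bacteria the plasmid is maintained by a high-copy ColE1/pUC-type origin and selected with ampicillin through the β-lactamase gene and its own promoter.

The payload consists of two cassettes. The first is a doxycycline-inducible reporter in which the TRE3GV promoter, a third-generation Tet-responsive promoter activated by a Tet-On 3G transactivator, drives EYFP with a C-terminal HA epitope tag, terminated by the bGH polyadenylation signal. The plasmid does not encode the transactivator, so it must be provided by the host cell line. The second cassette is a promoterless mCherry-T2A-PuroR open reading frame in which the T2A peptide separates the red fluorescent protein from puromycin N-acetyltransferase. Because this cassette has no promoter of its own, it is presumably expressed only after correct integration places it downstream of a promoter in the landing pad. Red fluorescence and puromycin resistance would then mark genuine integrants rather than random insertions. An SV40 poly(A) signal lies next to this cassette and is annotated on the opposite strand.

The short olfactory receptor fragments (OR51A4, OR51A7) upstream of the TRE3GV promoter are database matches whose role the record does not explain. The associated publication concerns RNA-linked CRISPR screening of post-transcriptional regulation in human cells, which fits use of this plasmid as an inducible single-copy reporter.
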