Addgene plasmid #228236: pHPHS853
Purpose: Bxb1 attB_GA mCherry-T2A-puro, Dox-inducible EYFP reporter for integration into Bxb1 attP_GA landing pad
Depositing lab: Arvind Rasi Subramaniam. Depositing organization: Fred Hutchinson Cancer Center. Publication: Decoding post-transcriptional regulatory networks by RNA-linked CRISPR screening in human cells. Nugent PJ, Park H, Wladyka CL, Yelland JN, Sinha S, Chen KY, Bynum C, Quarterman G, Lee SC, Hsieh AC, Subramaniam AR. Nat Methods. 2025 Jun;22(6):1237-1246. doi: 10.1038/s41592-025-02702-6. Epub 2025 May 29. PubMed 40442371.
Backbone
  Vector backbone: YTK089
  Vector type: Mammalian Expression
  Selectable markers: Puromycin
Growth in bacteria
  Bacterial resistance: Ampicillin, 100 μg/mL
  Growth temperature: 37°C
  Growth strain: NEB Stable
  Copy number: High Copy
Gene/Insert 1
  Gene/Insert name: mCherry
  Promoter: none
  Tag / fusion protein: PuroR
  Cloning method: Gibson Cloning
  Sequencing primers: 5′ CAAATAAAGCAATAGCATCAC
Gene/Insert 2
  Gene/Insert name: EYFP
  Promoter: TRE3GV
  Tag / fusion protein: HA (C terminal on insert)
  Cloning method: Gibson Cloning
  Sequencing primers: 5′ AATGATACGGCGACCACCGA
Terms and licenses: Academic/Nonprofit Terms; Industry Terms: Not Available to Industry
Depositor comments: Please visit https://doi.org/10.1101/2024.07.25.605204 for bioRxiv preprint.
How to cite: pHPHS853 was a gift from Arvind Rasi Subramaniam (Addgene plasmid # 228236 ; http://n2t.net/addgene:228236 ; RRID:Addgene_228236)
